LOCUS       Exported 11382 bp ds-DNA circular SYN 12-MAY-2021
DEFINITION  lentiviral expression vector for MS2-AID*Delta fusion protein with
            hygromycin B selectable marker.
ACCESSION   .
VERSION     .
KEYWORDS    pGH335_MS2-AID*Delta-Hygro
SOURCE      synthetic DNA construct
  ORGANISM  synthetic DNA construct
REFERENCE   1 (bases 1 to 11382)
  AUTHORS   Hess GT, Fresard L, Han K, Lee CH, Li A, Cimprich KA, Montgomery SB,
            Bassik MC
  TITLE     Directed evolution using dCas9-targeted somatic hypermutation in
            mammalian cells.
  JOURNAL   Nat Methods. 2016 Oct 31. doi: 10.1038/nmeth.4038.
  PUBMED    27798611
REFERENCE   2 (bases 1 to 11382)
  AUTHORS   .
  TITLE     Direct Submission
  JOURNAL   Exported May 12, 2021 from SnapGene Server 1.1.58
            http://www.snapgene.com
FEATURES             Location/Qualifiers
     source          1..11382
                     /organism="synthetic DNA construct"
                     /mol_type="other DNA"
     primer_bind     complement(47..66)
                     /label=pRS-marker
                     /note="pRS vectors, use to sequence yeast selectable
                     marker"
     enhancer        238..617
                     /label=CMV enhancer
                     /note="human cytomegalovirus immediate early enhancer"
     promoter        619..817
                     /label=CMV promoter
                     /note="human cytomegalovirus (CMV) immediate early
                     promoter"
     primer_bind     772..792
                     /label=CMV-F
                     /note="Human CMV immediate early promoter, forward primer"
     LTR             835..1015
                     /label=5' LTR (truncated)
                     /note="truncated 5' long terminal repeat (LTR) from HIV-1"
     misc_feature    1062..1187
                     /label=HIV-1 Psi
                     /note="packaging signal of human immunodeficiency virus
                     type 1"
     misc_feature    1680..1913
                     /label=RRE
                     /note="The Rev response element (RRE) of HIV-1 allows for
                     Rev-dependent mRNA export from the nucleus to the
                     cytoplasm."
     CDS             2098..2142
                     /codon_start=1
                     /product="antigenic peptide corresponding to amino acids
                     655 to 669 of the HIV envelope protein gp41 (Lutje Hulsik
                     et al., 2013)"
                     /label=gp41 peptide
                     /note="recognized by the 2H10 single-chain llama nanobody"
                     /translation="KNEQELLELDKWASL"
     misc_feature    2440..2557
                     /label=cPPT/CTS
                     /note="central polypurine tract and central termination
                     sequence of HIV-1"
     promoter        2687..3865
                     /label=EF-1-alpha promoter
                     /note="strong constitutive promoter for human elongation
                     factor EF-1-alpha"
     intron          2918..3856
                     /label=EF-1-alpha intron A
                     /note="intron upstream of the start codon of human
                     EF-1-alpha"
     primer_bind     3813..3833
                     /label=EF1a-F
                     /note="Human elongation factor-1a promoter, forward primer"
     regulatory      3872..3881
                     /regulatory_class="other"
                     /note="vertebrate consensus sequence for strong initiation
                     of translation (Kozak, 1987)"
     CDS             3881..4267
                     /codon_start=1
                     /product="bacteriophage MS2 coat protein"
                     /label=MS2-N55K
                     /note="binds with high affinity to a specific stem-loop
                     structure in the viral RNA (Lim et al., 1994)"
                     /translation="ASNFTQFVLVDNGGTGDVTVAPSNFANGVAEWISSNSRSQAYKVT
                     CSVRQSSAQKRKYTIKVEVPKVATQTVGGVELPVAAWRSYLNMELTIPIFATNSDCELI
                     VKAMQGLLKDGNPIPSAIAANSGIY"
     CDS             4322..4342
                     /codon_start=1
                     /product="nuclear localization signal of SV40 (simian virus
                     40) large T antigen"
                     /label=SV40 NLS
                     /translation="PKKKRKV"
     CDS             4958..5011
                     /codon_start=1
                     /product="2A peptide from Thosea asigna virus capsid
                     protein"
                     /label=T2A
                     /note="Eukaryotic ribosomes fail to insert a peptide bond
                     between the Gly and Pro residues, yielding separate
                     polypeptides."
                     /translation="EGRGSLLTCGDVEENPGP"
     CDS             5015..6034
                     /codon_start=1
                     /product="hygromycin B phosphotransferase"
                     /label=HygR
                     /note="confers resistance to hygromycin"
                     /translation="MKKPELTATSVEKFLIEKFDSVSDLMQLSEGEESRAFSFDVGGRG
                     YVLRVNSCADGFYKDRYVYRHFASAALPIPEVLDIGEFSESLTYCISRRAQGVTLQDLP
                     ETELPAVLQPVAEAMDAIAAADLSQTSGFGPFGPQGIGQYTTWRDFICAIADPHVYHWQ
                     TVMDDTVSASVAQALDELMLWAEDCPEVRHLVHADFGSNNVLTDNGRITAVIDWSEAMF
                     GDSQYEVANIFFWRPWLACMEQQTRYFERRHPELAGSPRLRAYMLRIGLDQLYQSLVDG
                     NFDDAAWAQGRCDAIVRSGAGTVGRTQIARRSAAVWTDGCVEVLADSGNRRPSTRPRAK
                     "
     misc_feature    6074..6662
                     /label=WPRE
                     /note="woodchuck hepatitis virus posttranscriptional
                     regulatory element"
     primer_bind     complement(6127..6147)
                     /label=WPRE-R
                     /note="WPRE, reverse primer"
     CDS             complement(6545..6556)
                     /codon_start=1
                     /product="Factor Xa recognition and cleavage site"
                     /label=Factor Xa site
                     /translation="IEGR"
     primer_bind     complement(6665..6681)
                     /label=KS primer
                     /note="common sequencing primer, one of multiple similar
                     variants"
     primer_bind     complement(6666..6682)
                     /label=pBluescriptKS
                     /note="For pBluescript vector"
     LTR             7187..7367
                     /label=5' LTR (truncated)
                     /note="truncated 5' long terminal repeat (LTR) from HIV-1"
     primer_bind     complement(7393..7410)
                     /label=BGH-rev
                     /note="Bovine growth hormone terminator, reverse primer.
                     Also called BGH reverse"
     polyA_signal    7399..7623
                     /label=bGH poly(A) signal
                     /note="bovine growth hormone polyadenylation signal"
     rep_origin      7669..8097
                     /direction=RIGHT
                     /label=f1 ori
                     /note="f1 bacteriophage origin of replication; arrow
                     indicates direction of (+) strand synthesis"
     primer_bind     complement(7756..7775)
                     /label=F1ori-R
                     /note="F1 origin, reverse primer"
     primer_bind     7966..7987
                     /label=F1ori-F
                     /note="F1 origin, forward primer"
     primer_bind     complement(8106..8126)
                     /label=pBABE 3'
                     /note="SV40 enhancer, reverse primer for pBABE vectors"
     promoter        8111..8440
                     /label=SV40 promoter
                     /note="SV40 enhancer and early promoter"
     rep_origin      8291..8426
                     /label=SV40 ori
                     /note="SV40 origin of replication"
     primer_bind     8353..8372
                     /label=SV40pro-F
                     /note="SV40 promoter/origin, forward primer"
     promoter        8488..8535
                     /label=EM7 promoter
                     /note="synthetic bacterial promoter "
     CDS             8554..8928
                     /codon_start=1
                     /gene="Sh ble from Streptoalloteichus hindustanus"
                     /product="antibiotic-binding protein"
                     /label=BleoR
                     /note="confers resistance to bleomycin, phleomycin, and
                     Zeocin(TM)"
                     /translation="MAKLTSAVPVLTARDVAGAVEFWTDRLGFSRDFVEDDFAGVVRDD
                     VTLFISAVQDQVVPDNTLAWVWVRGLDELYAEWSEVVSTNFRDASGPAMTEIGEQPWGR
                     EFALRDPAGNCVHFVAEEQD"
     polyA_signal    9058..9179
                     /label=SV40 poly(A) signal
                     /note="SV40 polyadenylation signal"
     primer_bind     complement(9095..9114)
                     /label=SV40pA-R
                     /note="SV40 polyA, reverse primer"
     primer_bind     9149..9168
                     /label=EBV-rev
                     /note="SV40 polyA terminator, reverse primer"
     primer_bind     complement(9228..9244)
                     /label=M13 rev
                     /note="common sequencing primer, one of multiple similar
                     variants"
     primer_bind     complement(9228..9244)
                     /label=M13 Reverse
                     /note="In lacZ gene. Also called M13-rev"
     primer_bind     complement(9241..9263)
                     /label=M13/pUC Reverse
                     /note="In lacZ gene"
     protein_bind    9252..9268
                     /label=lac operator
                     /bound_moiety="lac repressor encoded by lacI"
                     /note="The lac repressor binds to the lac operator to
                     inhibit transcription in E. coli. This inhibition can be
                     relieved by adding lactose or
                     isopropyl-beta-D-thiogalactopyranoside (IPTG)."
     promoter        complement(9276..9306)
                     /label=lac promoter
                     /note="promoter for the E. coli lac operon"
     protein_bind    9321..9342
                     /label=CAP binding site
                     /bound_moiety="E. coli catabolite activator protein"
                     /note="CAP binding activates transcription in the presence
                     of cAMP."
     primer_bind     complement(9459..9476)
                     /label=L4440
                     /note="L4440 vector, forward primer"
     rep_origin      complement(9630..10218)
                     /direction=LEFT
                     /label=ori
                     /note="high-copy-number ColE1/pMB1/pBR322/pUC origin of
                     replication"
     primer_bind     complement(9710..9729)
                     /label=pBR322ori-F
                     /note="pBR322 origin, forward primer"
     CDS             complement(10389..11249)
                     /codon_start=1
                     /gene="bla"
                     /product="beta-lactamase"
                     /label=AmpR
                     /note="confers resistance to ampicillin, carbenicillin, and
                     related antibiotics"
                     /translation="MSIQHFRVALIPFFAAFCLPVFAHPETLVKVKDAEDQLGARVGYI
                     ELDLNSGKILESFRPEERFPMMSTFKVLLCGAVLSRIDAGQEQLGRRIHYSQNDLVEYS
                     PVTEKHLTDGMTVRELCSAAITMSDNTAANLLLTTIGGPKELTAFLHNMGDHVTRLDRW
                     EPELNEAIPNDERDTTMPVAMATTLRKLLTGELLTLASRQQLIDWMEADKVAGPLLRSA
                     LPAGWFIADKSGAGERGSRGIIAALGPDGKPSRIVVIYTTGSQATMDERNRQIAEIGAS
                     LIKHW"
     primer_bind     11012..11031
                     /label=Amp-R
                     /note="Ampicillin resistance gene, reverse primer"
     promoter        complement(11250..11354)
                     /gene="bla"
                     /label=AmpR promoter
ORIGIN
        1 gtcgacggat cgggagatct cccgatcccc tatggtgcac tctcagtaca atctgctctg
       61 atgccgcata gttaagccag tatctgctcc ctgcttgtgt gttggaggtc gctgagtagt
      121 gcgcgagcaa aatttaagct acaacaaggc aaggcttgac cgacaattgc atgaagaatc
      181 tgcttagggt taggcgtttt gcgctgcttc gcgatgtacg ggccagatat acgcgttgac
      241 attgattatt gactagttat taatagtaat caattacggg gtcattagtt catagcccat
      301 atatggagtt ccgcgttaca taacttacgg taaatggccc gcctggctga ccgcccaacg
      361 acccccgccc attgacgtca ataatgacgt atgttcccat agtaacgcca atagggactt
      421 tccattgacg tcaatgggtg gagtatttac ggtaaactgc ccacttggca gtacatcaag
      481 tgtatcatat gccaagtacg ccccctattg acgtcaatga cggtaaatgg cccgcctggc
      541 attatgccca gtacatgacc ttatgggact ttcctacttg gcagtacatc tacgtattag
      601 tcatcgctat taccatggtg atgcggtttt ggcagtacat caatgggcgt ggatagcggt
      661 ttgactcacg gggatttcca agtctccacc ccattgacgt caatgggagt ttgttttggc
      721 accaaaatca acgggacttt ccaaaatgtc gtaacaactc cgccccattg acgcaaatgg
      781 gcggtaggcg tgtacggtgg gaggtctata taagcagcgc gttttgcctg tactgggtct
      841 ctctggttag accagatctg agcctgggag ctctctggct aactagggaa cccactgctt
      901 aagcctcaat aaagcttgcc ttgagtgctt caagtagtgt gtgcccgtct gttgtgtgac
      961 tctggtaact agagatccct cagacccttt tagtcagtgt ggaaaatctc tagcagtggc
     1021 gcccgaacag ggacttgaaa gcgaaaggga aaccagagga gctctctcga cgcaggactc
     1081 ggcttgctga agcgcgcacg gcaagaggcg aggggcggcg actggtgagt acgccaaaaa
     1141 ttttgactag cggaggctag aaggagagag atgggtgcga gagcgtcagt attaagcggg
     1201 ggagaattag atcgcgatgg gaaaaaattc ggttaaggcc agggggaaag aaaaaatata
     1261 aattaaaaca tatagtatgg gcaagcaggg agctagaacg attcgcagtt aatcctggcc
     1321 tgttagaaac atcagaaggc tgtagacaaa tactgggaca gctacaacca tcccttcaga
     1381 caggatcaga agaacttaga tcattatata atacagtagc aaccctctat tgtgtgcatc
     1441 aaaggataga gataaaagac accaaggaag ctttagacaa gatagaggaa gagcaaaaca
     1501 aaagtaagac caccgcacag caagcggccg ctgatcttca gacctggagg aggagatatg
     1561 agggacaatt ggagaagtga attatataaa tataaagtag taaaaattga accattagga
     1621 gtagcaccca ccaaggcaaa gagaagagtg gtgcagagag aaaaaagagc agtgggaata
     1681 ggagctttgt tccttgggtt cttgggagca gcaggaagca ctatgggcgc agcgtcaatg
     1741 acgctgacgg tacaggccag acaattattg tctggtatag tgcagcagca gaacaatttg
     1801 ctgagggcta ttgaggcgca acagcatctg ttgcaactca cagtctgggg catcaagcag
     1861 ctccaggcaa gaatcctggc tgtggaaaga tacctaaagg atcaacagct cctggggatt
     1921 tggggttgct ctggaaaact catttgcacc actgctgtgc cttggaatgc tagttggagt
     1981 aataaatctc tggaacagat ttggaatcac acgacctgga tggagtggga cagagaaatt
     2041 aacaattaca caagcttaat acactcctta attgaagaat cgcaaaacca gcaagaaaag
     2101 aatgaacaag aattattgga attagataaa tgggcaagtt tgtggaattg gtttaacata
     2161 acaaattggc tgtggtatat aaaattattc ataatgatag taggaggctt ggtaggttta
     2221 agaatagttt ttgctgtact ttctatagtg aatagagtta ggcagggata ttcaccatta
     2281 tcgtttcaga cccacctccc aaccccgagg ggacccgaca ggcccgaagg aatagaagaa
     2341 gaaggtggag agagagacag agacagatcc attcgattag tgaacggatc ggcactgcgt
     2401 gcgccaattc tgcagacaaa tggcagtatt catccacaat tttaaaagaa aaggggggat
     2461 tggggggtac agtgcagggg aaagaatagt agacataata gcaacagaca tacaaactaa
     2521 agaattacaa aaacaaatta caaaaattca aaattttcgg gtttattaca gggacagcag
     2581 agatccagtt tggttaatta gctagctgca aagatggata aagttttaaa cagagaggaa
     2641 tctttgcagc taatggacct tctaggtctt gaaaggagtg ggaattggct ccggtgcccg
     2701 tcagtgggca gagcgcacat cgcccacagt ccccgagaag ttggggggag gggtcggcaa
     2761 ttgaaccggt gcctagagaa ggtggcgcgg ggtaaactgg gaaagtgatg tcgtgtactg
     2821 gctccgcctt tttcccgagg gtgggggaga accgtatata agtgcagtag tcgccgtgaa
     2881 cgttcttttt cgcaacgggt ttgccgccag aacacaggta agtgccgtgt gtggttcccg
     2941 cgggcctggc ctctttacgg gttatggccc ttgcgtgcct tgaattactt ccacctggct
     3001 gcagtacgtg attcttgatc ccgagcttcg ggttggaagt gggtgggaga gttcgaggcc
     3061 ttgcgcttaa ggagcccctt cgcctcgtgc ttgagttgag gcctggcctg ggcgctgggg
     3121 ccgccgcgtg cgaatctggt ggcaccttcg cgcctgtctc gctgctttcg ataagtctct
     3181 agccatttaa aatttttgat gacctgctgc gacgcttttt ttctggcaag atagtcttgt
     3241 aaatgcgggc caagatctgc acactggtat ttcggttttt ggggccgcgg gcggcgacgg
     3301 ggcccgtgcg tcccagcgca catgttcggc gaggcggggc ctgcgagcgc ggccaccgag
     3361 aatcggacgg gggtagtctc aagctggccg gcctgctctg gtgcctggcc tcgcgccgcc
     3421 gtgtatcgcc ccgccctggg cggcaaggct ggcccggtcg gcaccagttg cgtgagcgga
     3481 aagatggccg cttcccggcc ctgctgcagg gagctcaaaa tggaggacgc ggcgctcggg
     3541 agagcgggcg ggtgagtcac ccacacaaag gaaaagggcc tttccgtcct cagccgtcgc
     3601 ttcatgtgac tccacggagt accgggcgcc gtccaggcac ctcgattagt tctcgagctt
     3661 ttggagtacg tcgtctttag gttgggggga ggggttttat gcgatggagt ttccccacac
     3721 tgagtgggtg gagactgaag ttaggccagc ttggcacttg atgtaattct ccttggaatt
     3781 tgcccttttt gagtttggat cttggttcat tctcaagcct cagacagtgg ttcaaagttt
     3841 ttttcttcca tttcaggtgt cgtgacgtac ggccaccatg gcttcaaact ttactcagtt
     3901 cgtgctcgtg gacaatggtg ggacagggga tgtgacagtg gctccttcta atttcgctaa
     3961 tggggtggca gagtggatca gctccaactc acggagccag gcctacaagg tgacatgcag
     4021 cgtcaggcag tctagtgccc agaagagaaa gtataccatc aaggtggagg tccccaaagt
     4081 ggctacccag acagtgggcg gagtcgaact gcctgtcgcc gcttggaggt cctacctgaa
     4141 catggagctc actatcccaa ttttcgctac caattctgac tgtgaactca tcgtgaaggc
     4201 aatgcagggg ctcctcaaag acggtaatcc tatcccttcc gccatcgccg ctaactcagg
     4261 tatctacagc gctggaggag gtggaagcgg aggaggagga agcggaggag gaggtagcgg
     4321 acctaagaaa aagaggaagg tggcggccgc tggatccatg gacagcctct tgatgaaccg
     4381 gagggagttt ctttaccaat tcaaaaatgt ccgctgggct aagggtcggc gtgagaccta
     4441 cctgtgctac gtagtgaaga ggcgtgacag tgctacatcc ttttcactgg actttggtta
     4501 tcttcgcaat aagaacggct gccacgtgga attgctcttc ctccgctaca tctcggactg
     4561 ggacctagac cctggccgct gctaccgcgt cacctggttc atctcctgga gcccctgcta
     4621 cgactgtgcc cgacatgtgg ccgactttct gcgagggaac cccaacctca gtctgaggat
     4681 cttcaccgcg cgcctctact tctgtgagga ccgcaaggct gagcccgagg ggctgcggcg
     4741 gctgcaccgc gccggggtgc aaatagccat catgaccttc aaagattatt tttactgctg
     4801 gaatactttt gtagaaaacc acggaagaac tttcaaagcc tgggaagggc tgcatgaaaa
     4861 ttcagttcgt ctctccagac agcttcggcg catccttttg cccctgtatg aggttgatga
     4921 cttacgagac gcatttcgta cttgtacagg cagtggagag ggcagaggaa gtctgctaac
     4981 atgcggtgac gtcgaggaga atcctggccc aaccatgaaa aagcctgaac tcaccgctac
     5041 ctctgtcgag aagtttctga tcgaaaagtt cgacagcgtc tccgacctga tgcagctctc
     5101 cgagggcgaa gaatctcggg ctttcagctt cgatgtggga gggcgtggat atgtcctgcg
     5161 ggtgaatagc tgcgccgatg gtttctacaa agatcgctat gtttatcggc actttgcatc
     5221 cgccgctctc cctattcccg aagtgcttga cattggggag ttcagcgaga gcctgaccta
     5281 ttgcatctcc cgccgtgcac agggtgtcac cttgcaagac ctgcctgaaa ccgaactgcc
     5341 cgctgttctc cagcccgtcg ccgaggccat ggatgccatc gctgccgccg atcttagcca
     5401 gaccagcggg ttcggcccat tcggacctca aggaatcggt caatacacta catggcgcga
     5461 tttcatctgc gctattgctg atccccatgt gtatcactgg caaactgtga tggacgacac
     5521 cgtcagtgcc tccgtcgccc aggctctcga tgagctgatg ctttgggccg aggactgccc
     5581 cgaagtccgg cacctcgtgc acgccgattt cggctccaac aatgtcctga ccgacaatgg
     5641 ccgcataaca gccgtcattg actggagcga ggccatgttc ggggattccc aatacgaggt
     5701 cgccaacatc ttcttctgga ggccctggtt ggcttgtatg gagcagcaga cccgctactt
     5761 cgagcggagg catcccgagc ttgcaggatc tcctcggctc cgggcttata tgctccgcat
     5821 tggtcttgac caactctatc agagcttggt tgacggcaat ttcgatgatg cagcttgggc
     5881 tcagggtcgc tgcgacgcaa tcgtccggtc cggagccggg actgtcgggc gtacacaaat
     5941 cgcccgcaga agcgctgccg tctggaccga tggctgtgtg gaagtgctcg ccgatagtgg
     6001 aaacagacgc cccagcactc gtcctagggc aaaggatctg cagtaatgag aattcgatat
     6061 caagcttatc ggtaatcaac ctctggatta caaaatttgt gaaagattga ctggtattct
     6121 taactatgtt gctcctttta cgctatgtgg atacgctgct ttaatgcctt tgtatcatgc
     6181 tattgcttcc cgtatggctt tcattttctc ctccttgtat aaatcctggt tgctgtctct
     6241 ttatgaggag ttgtggcccg ttgtcaggca acgtggcgtg gtgtgcactg tgtttgctga
     6301 cgcaaccccc actggttggg gcattgccac cacctgtcag ctcctttccg ggactttcgc
     6361 tttccccctc cctattgcca cggcggaact catcgccgcc tgccttgccc gctgctggac
     6421 aggggctcgg ctgttgggca ctgacaattc cgtggtgttg tcggggaaat catcgtcctt
     6481 tccttggctg ctcgcctgtg ttgccacctg gattctgcgc gggacgtcct tctgctacgt
     6541 cccttcggcc ctcaatccag cggaccttcc ttcccgcggc ctgctgccgg ctctgcggcc
     6601 tcttccgcgt cttcgccttc gccctcagac gagtcggatc tccctttggg ccgcctcccc
     6661 gcatcgatac cgtcgacctc gagacctaga aaaacatgga gcaatcacaa gtagcaatac
     6721 agcagctacc aatgctgatt gtgcctggct agaagcacaa gaggaggagg aggtgggttt
     6781 tccagtcaca cctcaggtac ctttaagacc aatgacttac aaggcagctg tagatcttag
     6841 ccacttttta aaagaaaagg ggggactgga agggctaatt cactcccaac gaagacaaga
     6901 tatccttgat ctgtggatct accacacaca aggctacttc cctgattggc agaactacac
     6961 accagggcca gggatcagat atccactgac ctttggatgg tgctacaagc tagtaccagt
     7021 tgagcaagag aaggtagaag aagccaatga aggagagaac acccgcttgt tacaccctgt
     7081 gagcctgcat gggatggatg acccggagag agaagtatta gagtggaggt ttgacagccg
     7141 cctagcattt catcacatgg cccgagagct gcatccggac tgtactgggt ctctctggtt
     7201 agaccagatc tgagcctggg agctctctgg ctaactaggg aacccactgc ttaagcctca
     7261 ataaagcttg ccttgagtgc ttcaagtagt gtgtgcccgt ctgttgtgtg actctggtaa
     7321 ctagagatcc ctcagaccct tttagtcagt gtggaaaatc tctagcaggg cccgtttaaa
     7381 cccgctgatc agcctcgact gtgccttcta gttgccagcc atctgttgtt tgcccctccc
     7441 ccgtgccttc cttgaccctg gaaggtgcca ctcccactgt cctttcctaa taaaatgagg
     7501 aaattgcatc gcattgtctg agtaggtgtc attctattct ggggggtggg gtggggcagg
     7561 acagcaaggg ggaggattgg gaagacaata gcaggcatgc tggggatgcg gtgggctcta
     7621 tggcttctga ggcggaaaga accagctggg gctctagggg gtatccccnn nnnnnnnnnn
     7681 nnnnnnnnnn nnnnnnnnnn nnnnnnnnnn nnnnnnnnnn nnnnnnnnnn nnnnnnnnnn
     7741 nnnnnnnnnn nnnnnnnnnn nnnnnnnnnn nnnnnnnnnn nnnnnnnnnn nncnnnnnnn
     7801 nnnnnnnnnn nnnnnnnnnn nnnnnnnnnn nnnnnnnnnn nnnnnnnnnn nnnnnnnnnn
     7861 nnnnnnnnnn nnnnnnnnnn nnnnannnnn nnnnnnnnnn nnnnnnnnnn nnnnnnnnnn
     7921 nnnnnnnnnn nnnncctttg acgttggagt ccacgttctt taatagtgga ctcttgttcc
     7981 aaactggaac aacactcaac cctatctcgg tctattcttt tgatttataa gggattttgc
     8041 cgatttcggc ctattggtta aaaaatgagc tgatttaaca aaaatttaac gcgaattaat
     8101 tctgtggaat gtgtgtcagt tagggtgtgg aaagtcccca ggctccccag caggcagaag
     8161 tatgcaaagc atgcatctca attagtcagc aaccaggtgt ggaaagtccc caggctcccc
     8221 agcaggcaga agtatgcaaa gcatgcatct caattagtca gcaaccatag tcccgcccct
     8281 aactccgccc atcccgcccc taactccgcc cagttccgcc cattctccgc cccatggctg
     8341 actaattttt tttatttatg cagaggccga ggccgcctct gcctctgagc tattccagaa
     8401 gtagtgagga ggcttttttg gaggcctagg cttttgcaaa aagctcccgg gagcttgtat
     8461 atccattttc ggatctgatc agcacgtgtt gacaattaat catcggcata gtatatcggc
     8521 atagtataat acgacaaggt gaggaactaa accatggcca agttgaccag tgccgttccg
     8581 gtgctcaccg cgcgcgacgt cgccggagcg gtcgagttct ggaccgaccg gctcgggttc
     8641 tcccgggact tcgtggagga cgacttcgcc ggtgtggtcc gggacgacgt gaccctgttc
     8701 atcagcgcgg tccaggacca ggtggtgccg gacaacaccc tggcctgggt gtgggtgcgc
     8761 ggcctggacg agctgtacgc cgagtggtcg gaggtcgtgt ccacgaactt ccgggacgcc
     8821 tccgggccgg ccatgaccga gatcggcgag cagccgtggg ggcgggagtt cgccctgcgc
     8881 gacccggccg gcaactgcgt gcacttcgtg gccgaggagc aggactgaca cgtgctacga
     8941 gatttcgatt ccaccgccgc cttctatgaa aggttgggct tcggaatcgt tttccgggac
     9001 gccggctgga tgatcctcca gcgcggggat ctcatgctgg agttcttcgc ccaccccaac
     9061 ttgtttattg cagcttataa tggttacaaa taaagcaata gcatcacaaa tttcacaaat
     9121 aaagcatttt tttcactgca ttctagttgt ggtttgtcca aactcatcaa tgtatcttat
     9181 catgtctgta taccgtcgac ctctagctag agcttggcgt aatcatggtc atagctgttt
     9241 cctgtgtgaa attgttatcc gctcacaatt ccacacaaca tacgagccgg aagcataaag
     9301 tgtaaagcct ggggtgccta atgagtgagc taactcacat taattgcgtt gcgctcactg
     9361 cccgctttcc agtcgggaaa cctgtcgtgc cagctgcatt aatgaatcgg ccaacgcgcg
     9421 gggagaggcg gtttgcgtat tgggcgctct tccgcttcct cgctcactga ctcgctgcgc
     9481 tcggtcgttc ggctgcggcg agcggtatca gctcactcaa aggcggtaat acggttatcc
     9541 acagaatcag gggataacgc aggaaagaac atgtgagcaa aaggccagca aaaggccagg
     9601 aaccgtaaaa aggccgcgtt gctggcgttt ttccataggc tccgcccccc tgacgagcat
     9661 cacaaaaatc gacgctcaag tcagaggtgg cgaaacccga caggactata aagataccag
     9721 gcgtttcccc ctggaagctc cctcgtgcgc tctcctgttc cgaccctgcc gcttaccgga
     9781 tacctgtccg cctttctccc ttcgggaagc gtggcgcttt ctcatagctc acgctgtagg
     9841 tatctcagtt cggtgtaggt cgttcgctcc aagctgggct gtgtgcacga accccccgtt
     9901 cagcccgacc gctgcgcctt atccggtaac tatcgtcttg agtccaaccc ggtaagacac
     9961 gacttatcgc cactggcagc agccactggt aacaggatta gcagagcgag gtatgtaggc
    10021 ggtgctacag agttcttgaa gtggtggcct aactacggct acactagaag aacagtattt
    10081 ggtatctgcg ctctgctgaa gccagttacc ttcggaaaaa gagttggtag ctcttgatcc
    10141 ggcaaacaaa ccaccgctgg tagcggtggt ttttttgttt gcaagcagca gattacgcgc
    10201 agaaaaaaag gatctcaaga agatcctttg atcttttcta cggggtctga cgctcagtgg
    10261 aacgaaaact cacgttaagg gattttggtc atgagattat caaaaaggat cttcacctag
    10321 atccttttaa attaaaaatg aagttttaaa tcaatctaaa gtatatatga gtaaacttgg
    10381 tctgacagtt accaatgctt aatcagtgag gcacctatct cagcgatctg tctatttcgt
    10441 tcatccatag ttgcctgact ccccgtcgtg tagataacta cgatacggga gggcttacca
    10501 tctggcccca gtgctgcaat gataccgcga gacccacgct caccggctcc agatttatca
    10561 gcaataaacc agccagccgg aagggccgag cgcagaagtg gtcctgcaac tttatccgcc
    10621 tccatccagt ctattaattg ttgccgggaa gctagagtaa gtagttcgcc agttaatagt
    10681 ttgcgcaacg ttgttgccat tgctacaggc atcgtggtgt cacgctcgtc gtttggtatg
    10741 gcttcattca gctccggttc ccaacgatca aggcgagtta catgatcccc catgttgtgc
    10801 aaaaaagcgg ttagctcctt cggtcctccg atcgttgtca gaagtaagtt ggccgcagtg
    10861 ttatcactca tggttatggc agcactgcat aattctctta ctgtcatgcc atccgtaaga
    10921 tgcttttctg tgactggtga gtactcaacc aagtcattct gagaatagtg tatgcggcga
    10981 ccgagttgct cttgcccggc gtcaatacgg gataataccg cgccacatag cagaacttta
    11041 aaagtgctca tcattggaaa acgttcttcg gggcgaaaac tctcaaggat cttaccgctg
    11101 ttgagatcca gttcgatgta acccactcgt gcacccaact gatcttcagc atcttttact
    11161 ttcaccagcg tttctgggtg agcaaaaaca ggaaggcaaa atgccgcaaa aaagggaata
    11221 agggcgacac ggaaatgttg aatactcata ctcttccttt ttcaatatta ttgaagcatt
    11281 tatcagggtt attgtctcat gagcggatac atatttgaat gtatttagaa aaataaacaa
    11341 ataggggttc cgcgcacatt tccccgaaaa gtgccacctg ac
//
