>Addgene plasmid #85406 | pGH335_MS2-AID*Δ-Hygro | addgene full sequence | sequence record 275187 | Addgene NGS Result
GTCGACGGATCGGGAGATCTCCCGATCCCCTATGGTGCACTCTCAGTACAATCTGCTCTGATGCCGCATA
GTTAAGCCAGTATCTGCTCCCTGCTTGTGTGTTGGAGGTCGCTGAGTAGTGCGCGAGCAAAATTTAAGCT
ACAACAAGGCAAGGCTTGACCGACAATTGCATGAAGAATCTGCTTAGGGTTAGGCGTTTTGCGCTGCTTC
GCGATGTACGGGCCAGATATACGCGTTGACATTGATTATTGACTAGTTATTAATAGTAATCAATTACGGG
GTCATTAGTTCATAGCCCATATATGGAGTTCCGCGTTACATAACTTACGGTAAATGGCCCGCCTGGCTGA
CCGCCCAACGACCCCCGCCCATTGACGTCAATAATGACGTATGTTCCCATAGTAACGCCAATAGGGACTT
TCCATTGACGTCAATGGGTGGAGTATTTACGGTAAACTGCCCACTTGGCAGTACATCAAGTGTATCATAT
GCCAAGTACGCCCCCTATTGACGTCAATGACGGTAAATGGCCCGCCTGGCATTATGCCCAGTACATGACC
TTATGGGACTTTCCTACTTGGCAGTACATCTACGTATTAGTCATCGCTATTACCATGGTGATGCGGTTTT
GGCAGTACATCAATGGGCGTGGATAGCGGTTTGACTCACGGGGATTTCCAAGTCTCCACCCCATTGACGT
CAATGGGAGTTTGTTTTGGCACCAAAATCAACGGGACTTTCCAAAATGTCGTAACAACTCCGCCCCATTG
ACGCAAATGGGCGGTAGGCGTGTACGGTGGGAGGTCTATATAAGCAGCGCGTTTTGCCTGTACTGGGTCT
CTCTGGTTAGACCAGATCTGAGCCTGGGAGCTCTCTGGCTAACTAGGGAACCCACTGCTTAAGCCTCAAT
AAAGCTTGCCTTGAGTGCTTCAAGTAGTGTGTGCCCGTCTGTTGTGTGACTCTGGTAACTAGAGATCCCT
CAGACCCTTTTAGTCAGTGTGGAAAATCTCTAGCAGTGGCGCCCGAACAGGGACTTGAAAGCGAAAGGGA
AACCAGAGGAGCTCTCTCGACGCAGGACTCGGCTTGCTGAAGCGCGCACGGCAAGAGGCGAGGGGCGGCG
ACTGGTGAGTACGCCAAAAATTTTGACTAGCGGAGGCTAGAAGGAGAGAGATGGGTGCGAGAGCGTCAGT
ATTAAGCGGGGGAGAATTAGATCGCGATGGGAAAAAATTCGGTTAAGGCCAGGGGGAAAGAAAAAATATA
AATTAAAACATATAGTATGGGCAAGCAGGGAGCTAGAACGATTCGCAGTTAATCCTGGCCTGTTAGAAAC
ATCAGAAGGCTGTAGACAAATACTGGGACAGCTACAACCATCCCTTCAGACAGGATCAGAAGAACTTAGA
TCATTATATAATACAGTAGCAACCCTCTATTGTGTGCATCAAAGGATAGAGATAAAAGACACCAAGGAAG
CTTTAGACAAGATAGAGGAAGAGCAAAACAAAAGTAAGACCACCGCACAGCAAGCGGCCGCTGATCTTCA
GACCTGGAGGAGGAGATATGAGGGACAATTGGAGAAGTGAATTATATAAATATAAAGTAGTAAAAATTGA
ACCATTAGGAGTAGCACCCACCAAGGCAAAGAGAAGAGTGGTGCAGAGAGAAAAAAGAGCAGTGGGAATA
GGAGCTTTGTTCCTTGGGTTCTTGGGAGCAGCAGGAAGCACTATGGGCGCAGCGTCAATGACGCTGACGG
TACAGGCCAGACAATTATTGTCTGGTATAGTGCAGCAGCAGAACAATTTGCTGAGGGCTATTGAGGCGCA
ACAGCATCTGTTGCAACTCACAGTCTGGGGCATCAAGCAGCTCCAGGCAAGAATCCTGGCTGTGGAAAGA
TACCTAAAGGATCAACAGCTCCTGGGGATTTGGGGTTGCTCTGGAAAACTCATTTGCACCACTGCTGTGC
CTTGGAATGCTAGTTGGAGTAATAAATCTCTGGAACAGATTTGGAATCACACGACCTGGATGGAGTGGGA
CAGAGAAATTAACAATTACACAAGCTTAATACACTCCTTAATTGAAGAATCGCAAAACCAGCAAGAAAAG
AATGAACAAGAATTATTGGAATTAGATAAATGGGCAAGTTTGTGGAATTGGTTTAACATAACAAATTGGC
TGTGGTATATAAAATTATTCATAATGATAGTAGGAGGCTTGGTAGGTTTAAGAATAGTTTTTGCTGTACT
TTCTATAGTGAATAGAGTTAGGCAGGGATATTCACCATTATCGTTTCAGACCCACCTCCCAACCCCGAGG
GGACCCGACAGGCCCGAAGGAATAGAAGAAGAAGGTGGAGAGAGAGACAGAGACAGATCCATTCGATTAG
TGAACGGATCGGCACTGCGTGCGCCAATTCTGCAGACAAATGGCAGTATTCATCCACAATTTTAAAAGAA
AAGGGGGGATTGGGGGGTACAGTGCAGGGGAAAGAATAGTAGACATAATAGCAACAGACATACAAACTAA
AGAATTACAAAAACAAATTACAAAAATTCAAAATTTTCGGGTTTATTACAGGGACAGCAGAGATCCAGTT
TGGTTAATTAGCTAGCTGCAAAGATGGATAAAGTTTTAAACAGAGAGGAATCTTTGCAGCTAATGGACCT
TCTAGGTCTTGAAAGGAGTGGGAATTGGCTCCGGTGCCCGTCAGTGGGCAGAGCGCACATCGCCCACAGT
CCCCGAGAAGTTGGGGGGAGGGGTCGGCAATTGAACCGGTGCCTAGAGAAGGTGGCGCGGGGTAAACTGG
GAAAGTGATGTCGTGTACTGGCTCCGCCTTTTTCCCGAGGGTGGGGGAGAACCGTATATAAGTGCAGTAG
TCGCCGTGAACGTTCTTTTTCGCAACGGGTTTGCCGCCAGAACACAGGTAAGTGCCGTGTGTGGTTCCCG
CGGGCCTGGCCTCTTTACGGGTTATGGCCCTTGCGTGCCTTGAATTACTTCCACCTGGCTGCAGTACGTG
ATTCTTGATCCCGAGCTTCGGGTTGGAAGTGGGTGGGAGAGTTCGAGGCCTTGCGCTTAAGGAGCCCCTT
CGCCTCGTGCTTGAGTTGAGGCCTGGCCTGGGCGCTGGGGCCGCCGCGTGCGAATCTGGTGGCACCTTCG
CGCCTGTCTCGCTGCTTTCGATAAGTCTCTAGCCATTTAAAATTTTTGATGACCTGCTGCGACGCTTTTT
TTCTGGCAAGATAGTCTTGTAAATGCGGGCCAAGATCTGCACACTGGTATTTCGGTTTTTGGGGCCGCGG
GCGGCGACGGGGCCCGTGCGTCCCAGCGCACATGTTCGGCGAGGCGGGGCCTGCGAGCGCGGCCACCGAG
AATCGGACGGGGGTAGTCTCAAGCTGGCCGGCCTGCTCTGGTGCCTGGCCTCGCGCCGCCGTGTATCGCC
CCGCCCTGGGCGGCAAGGCTGGCCCGGTCGGCACCAGTTGCGTGAGCGGAAAGATGGCCGCTTCCCGGCC
CTGCTGCAGGGAGCTCAAAATGAAGGACGCGGCGCTCGGGAGAGCGGGCGGGTGAGTCACCCACACAAAG
GAAAAGGGCCTTTCCGTCCTCAGCCGTCGCTTCATGTGACTCCACGGAGTACCGGGCGCCGTCCAGGCAC
CTCGATTAGTTCTCGAGCTTTTGGAGTACGTCGTCTTTAGGTTGGGGGGAGGGGTTTTATGCGATGGAGT
TTCCCCACACTGAGTGGGTGGAGACTGAAGTTAGGCCAGCTTGGCACTTGATGTAATTCTCCTTGGAATT
TGCCCTTTTTGAGTTTGGATCTTGGTTCATTCTCAAGCCTCAGACAGTGGTTCAAAGTTTTTTTCTTCCA
TTTCAGGTGTCGTGACGTACGGCCACCATGGCTTCAAACTTTACTCAGTTCGTGCTCGTGGACAATGGTG
GGACAGGGGATGTGACAGTGGCTCCTTCTAATTTCGCTAATGGGGTGGCAGAGTGGATCAGCTCCAACTC
ACGGAGCCAGGCCTACAAGGTGACATGCAGCGTCAGGCAGTCTAGTGCCCAGAAGAGAAAGTATACCATC
AAGGTGGAGGTCCCCAAAGTGGCTACCCAGACAGTGGGCGGAGTCGAACTGCCTGTCGCCGCTTGGAGGT
CCTACCTGAACATGGAGCTCACTATCCCAATTTTCGCTACCAATTCTGACTGTGAACTCATCGTGAAGGC
AATGCAGGGGCTCCTCAAAGACGGTAATCCTATCCCTTCCGCCATCGCCGCTAACTCAGGTATCTACAGC
GCTGGAGGAGGTGGAAGCGGAGGAGGAGGAAGCGGAGGAGGAGGTAGCGGACCTAAGAAAAAGAGGAAGG
TGGCGGCCGCTGGATCCATGGACAGCCTCTTGATGAACCGGAGGGAGTTTCTTTACCAATTCAAAAATGT
CCGCTGGGCTAAGGGTCGGCGTGAGACCTACCTGTGCTACGTAGTGAAGAGGCGTGACAGTGCTACATCC
TTTTCACTGGACTTTGGTTATCTTCGCAATAAGAACGGCTGCCACGTGGAATTGCTCTTCCTCCGCTACA
TCTCGGACTGGGACCTAGACCCTGGCCGCTGCTACCGCGTCACCTGGTTCATCTCCTGGAGCCCCTGCTA
CGACTGTGCCCGACATGTGGCCGACTTTCTGCGAGGGAACCCCAACCTCAGTCTGAGGATCTTCACCGCG
CGCCTCTACTTCTGTGAGGACCGCAAGGCTGAGCCCGAGGGGCTGCGGCGGCTGCACCGCGCCGGGGTGC
AAATAGCCATCATGACCTTCAAAGATTATTTTTACTGCTGGAATACTTTTGTAGAAAACCACGGAAGAAC
TTTCAAAGCCTGGGAAGGGCTGCATGAAAATTCAGTTCGTCTCTCCAGACAGCTTCGGCGCATCCTTTTG
CCCCTGTATGAGGTTGATGACTTACGAGACGCATTTCGTACTTGTACAGGCAGTGGAGAGGGCAGAGGAA
GTCTGCTAACATGCGGTGACGTCGAGGAGAATCCTGGCCCAACCATGAAAAAGCCTGAACTCACCGCTAC
CTCTGTCGAGAAGTTTCTGATCGAAAAGTTCGACAGCGTCTCCGACCTGATGCAGCTCTCCGAGGGCGAA
GAATCTCGGGCTTTCAGCTTCGATGTGGGAGGGCGTGGATATGTCCTGCGGGTGAATAGCTGCGCCGATG
GTTTCTACAAAGATCGCTATGTTTATCGGCACTTTGCATCCGCCGCTCTCCCTATTCCCGAAGTGCTTGA
CATTGGGGAGTTCAGCGAGAGCCTGACCTATTGCATCTCCCGCCGTGCACAGGGTGTCACCTTGCAAGAC
CTGCCTGAAACCGAACTGCCCGCTGTTCTCCAGCCCGTCGCCGAGGCCATGGATGCCATCGCTGCCGCCG
ATCTTAGCCAGACCAGCGGGTTCGGCCCATTCGGACCTCAAGGAATCGGTCAATACACTACATGGCGCGA
TTTCATCTGCGCTATTGCTGATCCCCATGTGTATCACTGGCAAACTGTGATGGACGACACCGTCAGTGCC
TCCGTCGCCCAGGCTCTCGATGAGCTGATGCTTTGGGCCGAGGACTGCCCCGAAGTCCGGCACCTCGTGC
ACGCCGATTTCGGCTCCAACAATGTCCTGACCGACAATGGCCGCATAACAGCCGTCATTGACTGGAGCGA
GGCCATGTTCGGGGATTCCCAATACGAGGTCGCCAACATCTTCTTCTGGAGGCCCTGGTTGGCTTGTATG
GAGCAGCAGACCCGCTACTTCGAGCGGAGGCATCCCGAGCTTGCAGGATCTCCTCGGCTCCGGGCTTATA
TGCTCCGCATTGGTCTTGACCAACTCTATCAGAGCTTGGTTGACGGCAATTTCGATGATGCAGCTTGGGC
TCAGGGTCGCTGCGACGCAATCGTCCGGTCCGGAGCCGGGACTGTCGGGCGTACACAAATCGCCCGCAGA
AGCGCTGCCGTCTGGACCGATGGCTGTGTGGAAGTGCTCGCCGATAGTGGAAACAGACGCCCCAGCACTC
GTCCTAGGGCAAAGGATCTGCAGTAATGAGAATTCGATATCAAGCTTATCGGTAATCAACCTCTGGATTA
CAAAATTTGTGAAAGATTGACTGGTATTCTTAACTATGTTGCTCCTTTTACGCTATGTGGATACGCTGCT
TTAATGCCTTTGTATCATGCTATTGCTTCCCGTATGGCTTTCATTTTCTCCTCCTTGTATAAATCCTGGT
TGCTGTCTCTTTATGAGGAGTTGTGGCCCGTTGTCAGGCAACGTGGCGTGGTGTGCACTGTGTTTGCTGA
CGCAACCCCCACTGGTTGGGGCATTGCCACCACCTGTCAGCTCCTTTCCGGGACTTTCGCTTTCCCCCTC
CCTATTGCCACGGCGGAACTCATCGCCGCCTGCCTTGCCCGCTGCTGGACAGGGGCTCGGCTGTTGGGCA
CTGACAATTCCGTGGTGTTGTCGGGGAAATCATCGTCCTTTCCTTGGCTGCTCGCCTGTGTTGCCACCTG
GATTCTGCGCGGGACGTCCTTCTGCTACGTCCCTTCGGCCCTCAATCCAGCGGACCTTCCTTCCCGCGGC
CTGCTGCCGGCTCTGCGGCCTCTTCCGCGTCTTCGCCTTCGCCCTCAGACGAGTCGGATCTCCCTTTGGG
CCGCCTCCCCGCATCGATACCGTCGACCTCGAGACCTAGAAAAACATGGAGCAATCACAAGTAGCAATAC
AGCAGCTACCAATGCTGATTGTGCCTGGCTAGAAGCACAAGAGGAGGAGGAGGTGGGTTTTCCAGTCACA
CCTCAGGTACCTTTAAGACCAATGACTTACAAGGCAGCTGTAGATCTTAGCCACTTTTTAAAAGAAAAGG
GGGGACTGGAAGGGCTAATTCACTCCCAACGAAGACAAGATATCCTTGATCTGTGGATCTACCACACACA
AGGCTACTTCCCTGATTGGCAGAACTACACACCAGGGCCAGGGATCAGATATCCACTGACCTTTGGATGG
TGCTACAAGCTAGTACCAGTTGAGCAAGAGAAGGTAGAAGAAGCCAATGAAGGAGAGAACACCCGCTTGT
TACACCCTGTGAGCCTGCATGGGATGGATGACCCGGAGAGAGAAGTATTAGAGTGGAGGTTTGACAGCCG
CCTAGCATTTCATCACATGGCCCGAGAGCTGCATCCGGACTGTACTGGGTCTCTCTGGTTAGACCAGATC
TGAGCCTGGGAGCTCTCTGGCTAACTAGGGAACCCACTGCTTAAGCCTCAATAAAGCTTGCCTTGAGTGC
TTCAAGTAGTGTGTGCCCGTCTGTTGTGTGACTCTGGTAACTAGAGATCCCTCAGACCCTTTTAGTCAGT
GTGGAAAATCTCTAGCAGGGCCCGTTTAAACCCGCTGATCAGCCTCGACTGTGCCTTCTAGTTGCCAGCC
ATCTGTTGTTTGCCCCTCCCCCGTGCCTTCCTTGACCCTGGAAGGTGCCACTCCCACTGTCCTTTCCTAA
TAAAATGAGGAAATTGCATCGCATTGTCTGAGTAGGTGTCATTCTATTCTGGGGGGTGGGGTGGGGCAGG
ACAGCAAGGGGGAGGATTGGGAAGACAATAGCAGGCATGCTGGGGATGCGGTGGGCTCTATGGCTTCTGA
GGCGGAAAGAACCAGCTGGGGCTCTAGGGGGTATCCCC
[124 nt withheld, positions 7669-7792]
C
[91 nt withheld, positions 7794-7884]
A
[49 nt withheld, positions 7886-7934]
CCTTTGACGTTGGAGTCCACGTTCTTTAATAGTGGACTCTTGTTCCAAACTGGAACAACACTCAACCCTA
TCTCGGTCTATTCTTTTGATTTATAAGGGATTTTGCCGATTTCGGCCTATTGGTTAAAAAATGAGCTGAT
TTAACAAAAATTTAACGCGAATTAATTCTGTGGAATGTGTGTCAGTTAGGGTGTGGAAAGTCCCCAGGCT
CCCCAGCAGGCAGAAGTATGCAAAGCATGCATCTCAATTAGTCAGCAACCAGGTGTGGAAAGTCCCCAGG
CTCCCCAGCAGGCAGAAGTATGCAAAGCATGCATCTCAATTAGTCAGCAACCATAGTCCCGCCCCTAACT
CCGCCCATCCCGCCCCTAACTCCGCCCAGTTCCGCCCATTCTCCGCCCCATGGCTGACTAATTTTTTTTA
TTTATGCAGAGGCCGAGGCCGCCTCTGCCTCTGAGCTATTCCAGAAGTAGTGAGGAGGCTTTTTTGGAGG
CCTAGGCTTTTGCAAAAAGCTCCCGGGAGCTTGTATATCCATTTTCGGATCTGATCAGCACGTGTTGACA
ATTAATCATCGGCATAGTATATCGGCATAGTATAATACGACAAGGTGAGGAACTAAACCATGGCCAAGTT
GACCAGTGCCGTTCCGGTGCTCACCGCGCGCGACGTCGCCGGAGCGGTCGAGTTCTGGACCGACCGGCTC
GGGTTCTCCCGGGACTTCGTGGAGGACGACTTCGCCGGTGTGGTCCGGGACGACGTGACCCTGTTCATCA
GCGCGGTCCAGGACCAGGTGGTGCCGGACAACACCCTGGCCTGGGTGTGGGTGCGCGGCCTGGACGAGCT
GTACGCCGAGTGGTCGGAGGTCGTGTCCACGAACTTCCGGGACGCCTCCGGGCCGGCCATGACCGAGATC
GGCGAGCAGCCGTGGGGGCGGGAGTTCGCCCTGCGCGACCCGGCCGGCAACTGCGTGCACTTCGTGGCCG
AGGAGCAGGACTGACACGTGCTACGAGATTTCGATTCCACCGCCGCCTTCTATGAAAGGTTGGGCTTCGG
AATCGTTTTCCGGGACGCCGGCTGGATGATCCTCCAGCGCGGGGATCTCATGCTGGAGTTCTTCGCCCAC
CCCAACTTGTTTATTGCAGCTTATAATGGTTACAAATAAAGCAATAGCATCACAAATTTCACAAATAAAG
CATTTTTTTCACTGCATTCTAGTTGTGGTTTGTCCAAACTCATCAATGTATCTTATCATGTCTGTATACC
GTCGACCTCTAGCTAGAGCTTGGCGTAATCATGGTCATAGCTGTTTCCTGTGTGAAATTGTTATCCGCTC
ACAATTCCACACAACATACGAGCCGGAAGCATAAAGTGTAAAGCCTGGGGTGCCTAATGAGTGAGCTAAC
TCACATTAATTGCGTTGCGCTCACTGCCCGCTTTCCAGTCGGGAAACCTGTCGTGCCAGCTGCATTAATG
AATCGGCCAACGCGCGGGGAGAGGCGGTTTGCGTATTGGGCGCTCTTCCGCTTCCTCGCTCACTGACTCG
CTGCGCTCGGTCGTTCGGCTGCGGCGAGCGGTATCAGCTCACTCAAAGGCGGTAATACGGTTATCCACAG
AATCAGGGGATAACGCAGGAAAGAACATGTGAGCAAAAGGCCAGCAAAAGGCCAGGAACCGTAAAAAGGC
CGCGTTGCTGGCGTTTTTCCATAGGCTCCGCCCCCCTGACGAGCATCACAAAAATCGACGCTCAAGTCAG
AGGTGGCGAAACCCGACAGGACTATAAAGATACCAGGCGTTTCCCCCTGGAAGCTCCCTCGTGCGCTCTC
CTGTTCCGACCCTGCCGCTTACCGGATACCTGTCCGCCTTTCTCCCTTCGGGAAGCGTGGCGCTTTCTCA
TAGCTCACGCTGTAGGTATCTCAGTTCGGTGTAGGTCGTTCGCTCCAAGCTGGGCTGTGTGCACGAACCC
CCCGTTCAGCCCGACCGCTGCGCCTTATCCGGTAACTATCGTCTTGAGTCCAACCCGGTAAGACACGACT
TATCGCCACTGGCAGCAGCCACTGGTAACAGGATTAGCAGAGCGAGGTATGTAGGCGGTGCTACAGAGTT
CTTGAAGTGGTGGCCTAACTACGGCTACACTAGAAGAACAGTATTTGGTATCTGCGCTCTGCTGAAGCCA
GTTACCTTCGGAAAAAGAGTTGGTAGCTCTTGATCCGGCAAACAAACCACCGCTGGTAGCGGTGGTTTTT
TTGTTTGCAAGCAGCAGATTACGCGCAGAAAAAAAGGATCTCAAGAAGATCCTTTGATCTTTTCTACGGG
GTCTGACGCTCAGTGGAACGAAAACTCACGTTAAGGGATTTTGGTCATGAGATTATCAAAAAGGATCTTC
ACCTAGATCCTTTTAAATTAAAAATGAAGTTTTAAATCAATCTAAAGTATATATGAGTAAACTTGGTCTG
ACAGTTACCAATGCTTAATCAGTGAGGCACCTATCTCAGCGATCTGTCTATTTCGTTCATCCATAGTTGC
CTGACTCCCCGTCGTGTAGATAACTACGATACGGGAGGGCTTACCATCTGGCCCCAGTGCTGCAATGATA
CCGCGAGACCCACGCTCACCGGCTCCAGATTTATCAGCAATAAACCAGCCAGCCGGAAGGGCCGAGCGCA
GAAGTGGTCCTGCAACTTTATCCGCCTCCATCCAGTCTATTAATTGTTGCCGGGAAGCTAGAGTAAGTAG
TTCGCCAGTTAATAGTTTGCGCAACGTTGTTGCCATTGCTACAGGCATCGTGGTGTCACGCTCGTCGTTT
GGTATGGCTTCATTCAGCTCCGGTTCCCAACGATCAAGGCGAGTTACATGATCCCCCATGTTGTGCAAAA
AAGCGGTTAGCTCCTTCGGTCCTCCGATCGTTGTCAGAAGTAAGTTGGCCGCAGTGTTATCACTCATGGT
TATGGCAGCACTGCATAATTCTCTTACTGTCATGCCATCCGTAAGATGCTTTTCTGTGACTGGTGAGTAC
TCAACCAAGTCATTCTGAGAATAGTGTATGCGGCGACCGAGTTGCTCTTGCCCGGCGTCAATACGGGATA
ATACCGCGCCACATAGCAGAACTTTAAAAGTGCTCATCATTGGAAAACGTTCTTCGGGGCGAAAACTCTC
AAGGATCTTACCGCTGTTGAGATCCAGTTCGATGTAACCCACTCGTGCACCCAACTGATCTTCAGCATCT
TTTACTTTCACCAGCGTTTCTGGGTGAGCAAAAACAGGAAGGCAAAATGCCGCAAAAAAGGGAATAAGGG
CGACACGGAAATGTTGAATACTCATACTCTTCCTTTTTCAATATTATTGAAGCATTTATCAGGGTTATTG
TCTCATGAGCGGATACATATTTGAATGTATTTAGAAAAATAAACAAATAGGGGTTCCGCGCACATTTCCC
CGAAAAGTGCCACCTGAC
Features (pLannotate 1.2.2; 35 found; start..end, strand, type, name):
     31..83      -  misc_feature   bom (fragment): basis of mobility region from pBR322
    238..617     +  enhancer       CMV enhancer: human cytomegalovirus immediate early enhancer
    618..817     +  promoter       CMV promoter: human cytomegalovirus (CMV) immediate early promoter
    835..1015    +  LTR            5' LTR (truncated): truncated 5' long terminal repeat (LTR) from HIV-1
   1062..1187    +  misc_feature   HIV-1 Ψ: packaging signal of human immunodeficiency virus type 1
   1171..1534    +  CDS            HIV-1 gag (fragment): gag protein from human immunodeficiency virus 1; gag
   1680..1913    +  misc_feature   RRE: The Rev response element (RRE) of HIV-1 allows for Rev-dependent mRNA export from the nucleus to the cytoplasm.
   2290..2390    +  CDS            Rev (fragment): human immunodeficiency virus 1 (HIV-1) Rev protein; rev; enhances nuclear export of unspliced and incompletely spliced viral mRNAs
   2440..2557    +  misc_feature   cPPT/CTS: central polypurine tract and central termination sequence of HIV-1
   2614..2680    +  CDS            small t antigen (fragment): SV40 (simian virus 40) small t antigen
   2706..2917    +  promoter       EF-1α core promoter: core promoter for human elongation factor EF-1α
   2918..3027    +  intron         EF-1α intron A (fragment): intron upstream of the start codon of human EF-1α
   3653..3856    +  intron         EF-1α intron A: truncated intron upstream of the start codon of human EF-1α
   3878..4267    +  CDS            CAPSD_BPMS2: Experimental evidence at protein level: Swiss-Prot protein existence level 1. Acts as a translational repressor of viral replicase synthesis late in infection. This latter function is the result of capsid protein interaction with an RNA hairpin which contains the replicase ribosome-binding site. From Escherichia phage MS2 (Bacteriophage MS2).
   4358..4943    +  CDS            AID (fragment): human activation-induced cytidine deaminase (Dickerson et al., 2003); AICDA
   5015..6036    +  CDS            HygR (fragment): hygromycin B phosphotransferase confers resistance to hygromycin
   6050..6071    +  misc_feature   MCS (fragment): pBluescript multiple cloning site
   6074..6662    +  misc_feature   WPRE: woodchuck hepatitis virus posttranscriptional regulatory element
   6599..7180    +  CDS            nef (fragment): NEF_HV1H2 - Experimental evidence at protein level: Swiss-Prot protein existence level 1. Extracellular Nef protein targets CD4(+) T-lymphocytes for apoptosis by interacting with CXCR4 surface receptors. From Human immunodeficiency virus type 1 group M subtype B (isolate HXB2) (HIV-1).
   7187..7367    +  LTR            5' LTR (truncated): truncated 5' long terminal repeat (LTR) from HIV-1
   7399..7623    +  polyA_signal   bGH poly(A) signal: bovine growth hormone polyadenylation signal
   7627..7648    +  promoter       SV40 promoter (fragment): SV40 enhancer and early promoter
   7669..8097    +  rep_origin     f1 ori (sequence partly withheld): f1 bacteriophage origin of replication; arrow indicates direction of (+) strand synthesis
   8111..8440    +  promoter       SV40 promoter: SV40 enhancer and early promoter
   8488..8535    +  promoter       EM7 promoter: synthetic bacterial promoter&nbsp
   8554..8928    +  CDS            BleoR: antibiotic-binding protein; Sh ble from Streptoalloteichus hindustanus; confers resistance to bleomycin, phleomycin, and Zeocin™
   8938..9063    +  CDS            ble (fragment): BLE_KLEPN - Experimental evidence at protein level: Swiss-Prot protein existence level 1. Binding protein with a strong affinity to the bleomycin family of antibiotics. Binds to CL990; an antimitotic-antibiotic compound. From Klebsiella pneumoniae.
   9058..9179    +  polyA_signal   SV40 poly(A) signal: SV40 polyadenylation signal
   9250..9272    -  protein_bind   lac operator (fragment): The lac repressor binds to the lac operator to inhibit transcription in E. coli. This inhibition can be relieved by adding lactose or isopropyl-β-D-thiogalactopyranoside (IPTG). lac repressor encoded by lacI
   9276..9306    -  promoter       lac promoter: promoter for the E. coli lac operon
   9321..9342    -  protein_bind   CAP binding site: CAP binding activates transcription in the presence of cAMP. E. coli catabolite activator protein
   9355..9447    -  CDS            lacI (fragment): lac repressor; lacI; The lac repressor binds to the lac operator to inhibit transcription in E. coli. This inhibition can be relieved by adding lactose or isopropyl-β-D-thiogalactopyranoside (IPTG).
   9630..10218   -  rep_origin     ori: high-copy-number ColE1/pMB1/pBR322/pUC origin of replication
  10389..11249   -  CDS            AmpR: β-lactamase; bla; confers resistance to ampicillin, carbenicillin, and related antibiotics
  11250..11354   -  promoter       AmpR promoter: bla
