[The description below was written by a language model from this plasmid's Addgene catalogue record, the feature table of its GenBank file and pLannotate feature annotations shown in this document.]
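Description:
pGH335_MS2-AID*Δ-Hygro is an 11.4 kb HIV-1-based lentiviral transfer plasmid for mammalian expression, made from an MS2-p65-HSF1 hygromycin vector by replacing the p65-HSF1 activator module with AID*Δ. It is propagated in E. coli through a high-copy ColE1/pUC origin with ampicillin resistance, and it also carries an f1 origin. Viral genomic RNA is transcribed from a CMV enhancer/promoter fused to a truncated 5' LTR. The packaged region contains the Psi signal, RRE and cPPT/CTS, then the expression cassette, a WPRE and a second truncated LTR followed by a bGH polyadenylation signal. Outside the LTRs, the backbone holds an SV40 promoter/origin and EM7 promoter driving BleoR with an SV40 poly(A), so Zeocin-type selection is encoded there, although the catalogue lists only hygromycin as the mammalian marker.

The payload is a single open reading frame driven by the intron-containing EF-1α promoter and preceded by a Kozak sequence. It encodes the MS2 coat protein (N55K variant), an SV40 nuclear localization signal and a fragment of human activation-induced cytidine deaminase. A T2A peptide follows, then hygromycin B phosphotransferase, so the deaminase fusion and the resistance enzyme are produced as separate polypeptides from one transcript. The record does not spell out the exact changes denoted by "AID*Δ", though sequence annotation identifies this segment as a partial AID coding sequence. The MS2 coat protein binds specific RNA stem-loops. Given the CRISPR classification and the associated work on dCas9-targeted somatic hypermutation, the fusion is presumably recruited by MS2 hairpin-bearing guide RNAs to dCas9-bound loci, where it mutagenizes them for directed evolution in mammalian cells. An additional 815 bp partial sequence record covers only a short stretch that includes the T2A element.
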