Addgene plasmid #85406: pGH335_MS2-AID*Δ-Hygro
Purpose: lentiviral expression vector for MS2-AID*Δ fusion protein with hygromycin B selectable marker
Depositing lab: Michael Bassik. Depositing organization: Stanford University. Publication: Directed evolution using dCas9-targeted somatic hypermutation in mammalian cells. Hess GT, Fresard L, Han K, Lee CH, Li A, Cimprich KA, Montgomery SB, Bassik MC. Nat Methods. 2016 Oct 31. doi: 10.1038/nmeth.4038. PubMed 27798611.
Backbone
  Vector backbone: Addgene #61426
  Modifications to backbone: replaced p65-HSF1 with AID*Δ
  Vector type: Mammalian Expression, Lentiviral, CRISPR
  Selectable markers: Hygromycin
Growth in bacteria
  Bacterial resistance: Ampicillin, 100 μg/mL
  Growth temperature: 37°C
  Growth strain: NEB Stable
  Copy number: Unknown
Gene/Insert
  Gene/Insert name: MS2-AID*Δ and Hygromycin resistance
Resource information
  A portion of this plasmid was derived from a plasmid made by: original addgene plasmid #61426 from Feng Zhang lab was modified by replacing p65-HSF1 with AID*Δ
Terms and licenses: Academic/Nonprofit Terms; Industry Terms: Not Available to Industry
How to cite: pGH335_MS2-AID*Δ-Hygro was a gift from Michael Bassik (Addgene plasmid # 85406 ; http://n2t.net/addgene:85406 ; RRID:Addgene_85406)
