LOCUS       Exported 815 bp ds-DNA linear SYN 18-MAY-2021
DEFINITION  lentiviral expression vector for MS2-AID*Delta fusion protein with
            hygromycin B selectable marker.
ACCESSION   .
VERSION     .
KEYWORDS    pGH335_MS2-AID*Delta-Hygro
SOURCE      synthetic DNA construct
  ORGANISM  synthetic DNA construct
REFERENCE   1 (bases 1 to 815)
  AUTHORS   Hess GT, Fresard L, Han K, Lee CH, Li A, Cimprich KA, Montgomery SB,
            Bassik MC
  TITLE     Directed evolution using dCas9-targeted somatic hypermutation in
            mammalian cells.
  JOURNAL   Nat Methods. 2016 Oct 31. doi: 10.1038/nmeth.4038.
  PUBMED    27798611
REFERENCE   2 (bases 1 to 815)
  AUTHORS   .
  TITLE     Direct Submission
  JOURNAL   Exported May 18, 2021 from SnapGene Server 1.1.58
            http://www.snapgene.com
FEATURES             Location/Qualifiers
     source          1..815
                     /organism="synthetic DNA construct"
                     /mol_type="other DNA"
     CDS             501..554
                     /codon_start=1
                     /product="2A peptide from Thosea asigna virus capsid
                     protein"
                     /label=T2A
                     /note="Eukaryotic ribosomes fail to insert a peptide bond
                     between the Gly and Pro residues, yielding separate
                     polypeptides."
                     /translation="EGRGSLLTCGDVEENPGP"
ORIGIN
        1 agaggcgtga cagtgctaca tccttttcac tggactttgg ttatcttcgc aataagaacg
       61 gctgccacgt ggaattgctc ttcctccgct acatctcgga ctgggaccta gaccctggcc
      121 gctgctaccg cgtcacctgg ttcatctcct ggagcccctg ctacgactgt gcccgacatg
      181 tggccgactt tctgcgaggg aaccccaacc tcagtctgag gatcttcacc gcgcgcctct
      241 acttctgtga ggaccgcaag gctgagcccg aggggctgcg gcggctgcac cgcgccgggg
      301 tgcaaatagc catcatgacc ttcaaagatt atttttactg ctggaatact tttgtagaaa
      361 accacggaag aactttcaaa gcctgggaag ggctgcatga aaattcagtt cgtctctcca
      421 gacagcttcg gcgcatcctt ttgcccctgt atgaggttga tgacttacga gacgcatttc
      481 gtacttgtac aggcagtgga gagggcagag gaagtctgct aacatgcggt gacgtcgagg
      541 agaatcctgg cccaaccatg aaaaagcctg aactcaccgc tacctctgtc gagaagtttc
      601 tgatcgaaaa gttcgacagc gtctccgacc tgatgcagct ctccgagggc gaagaatctc
      661 gggctttcag cttcgatgtg ggagggcgtg gatatgtcct gcgggtgaat agctgcgccg
      721 atggtttcta caaagatcgc tatgtttatc ggcactttgc atccgccgct ctccctattc
      781 ccgaagtgct tgacattggg gagttcagcg agagc
//
