>Addgene plasmid #85406 | pGH335_MS2-AID*Δ-Hygro | addgene partial sequence | sequence record 167813 | EF1a-F 5'-TCAAGCCTCAGACAGTGGTTC-3'
TGTCGTGACGTACGGCCACCATGGCTTCAAACTTTACTCAGTTCGTGCTCGTGGACAATGGTGGGACAGG
GGATGTGACAGTGGCTCCTTCTAATTTCGCTAATGGGGTGGCAGAGTGGATCAGCTCCAACTCACGGAGC
CAGGCCTACAAGGTGACATGCAGCGTCAGGCAGTCTAGTGCCCAGAAGAGAAAGTATACCATCAAGGTGG
AGGTCCCCAAAGTGGCTACCCAGACAGTGGGCGGAGTCGAACTGCCTGTCGCCGCTTGGAGGTCCTACCT
GAACATGGAGCTCACTATCCCAATTTTCGCTACCAATTCTGACTGTGAACTCATCGTGAAGGCAATGCAG
GGGCTCCTCAAAGACGGTAATCCTATCCCTTCCGCCATCGCCGCTAACTCAGGTATCTACAGCGCTGGAG
GAGGTGGAAGCGGAGGAGGAGGAAGCGGAGGAGGAGGTAGCGGACCTAAGAAAAAGAGGAAGGTGGCGGC
CGCTGGATCCATGGACAGCCTCTTGATGAACCGGAGGGAGTTTCTTTACCAATTCAAAAATGTCCGCTGG
GCTAAGGGTCGGCGTGAGACCTACCTGTGCTACGTAGTGAAGAGGCGTGACAGTGCTACATCCTTTTCAC
TGGACTTTGGTTATCTTCGCAATAAGAACGGCTGCCACGTGGAATTGCTCTTCCTCCGCTACATCTCGGA
CTGGGACCTAGACCCTGGCCGCTGCTACCGCGTCACCTGGTTCATCTCCTGGAGCCCCTGCTACGACTGT
GCCCGACATGTGGCCGACTTTCTGCGAGGGAACCCCAACCTCAGTCTGAGGATCTTCACCGCGCGCCTCT
ACTTCTGTGAGGACCGCAAGGCTGAGCCCGAGGGGCTGCGGCG
